Addgene plasmid #163783: pRRL-MND-hCard11 R72Q-T2A-GFP
Purpose: Expression of R72Q CARD domain variant
Depositing lab: Richard James. Depositing organization: Seattle Children's Hospital and Research Institute. Publication: Multiplexed Functional Assessment of Genetic Variants in CARD11. Meitlis I, Allenspach EJ, Bauman BM, Phan IQ, Dabbah G, Schmitt EG, Camp ND, Torgerson TR, Nickerson DA, Bamshad MJ, Hagin D, Luthers CR, Stinson JR, Gray J, Lundgren I, Church JA, Butte MJ, Jordan MB, Aceves SS, Schwartz DM, Milner JD, Schuval S, Skoda-Smith S, Cooper MA, Starita LM, Rawlings DJ, Snow AL, James RG. Am J Hum Genet. 2020 Nov 12. pii: S0002-9297(20)30373-6. doi: 10.1016/j.ajhg.2020.10.015. PubMed 33202260.
Backbone
  Vector backbone: PRRL
  Vector type: Lentiviral
Growth in bacteria
  Bacterial resistance: Ampicillin, 100 μg/mL
  Growth temperature: 37°C
  Growth strain: NEB Stable
  Copy number: High Copy
Gene/Insert
  Gene/Insert name: CARD11
  Species: H. sapiens (human)
  Mutation: R72Q
  Entrez Gene: CARD11 (a.k.a. BENTA, BIMP3, CARMA1, IMD11, IMD11A, PPBL)
  Promoter: MND
  Cloning method: Gibson Cloning
Terms and licenses: Academic/Nonprofit Terms; Industry Terms: Not Available to Industry
How to cite: pRRL-MND-hCard11 R72Q-T2A-GFP was a gift from Richard James (Addgene plasmid # 163783 ; http://n2t.net/addgene:163783 ; RRID:Addgene_163783)
