[The description below was written by a language model from this plasmid's Addgene catalogue record and pLannotate feature annotations shown in this document.]
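Description:
pRRL-MND-hCard11 R72Q-T2A-GFP is a third-generation-style, self-inactivating HIV-1 lentiviral transfer plasmid built on the pRRL backbone for expressing a human CARD11 (CARMA1) variant in mammalian cells. It is propagated in E. coli as a high-copy plasmid through a ColE1/pUC-type origin with ampicillin selection (AmpR, β-lactamase), and the backbone also carries an f1 origin, an SV40 origin and poly(A) signal, and remnants of a lac/T7/T3 cloning region. Viral genomic RNA is driven by an RSV promoter fused to a truncated 5' LTR, followed by the Ψ packaging signal with a partial gag sequence, the Rev response element for Rev-dependent nuclear export, and the cPPT/CTS, which aids nuclear import of the reverse-transcribed genome. The ΔU3 3' LTR inactivates LTR promoter activity after integration, so transgene expression depends on the internal promoter.

That internal promoter is recorded as MND, a modified murine retroviral LTR-derived promoter. The feature table does not name it, but annotates the region just upstream of the insert as a Moloney murine leukemia virus LTR fragment plus a short partial "TRE3GV" match spanning the sequence origin, which probably reflects shared sequence rather than Tet regulation. It drives the full-length CARD11 coding sequence carrying the R72Q substitution in the CARD domain. According to the construct name, a T2A self-cleaving peptide links this to EGFP. The T2A is not annotated separately but fits the short gap between the two coding sequences. Transduced cells therefore co-express the variant and a fluorescent marker from one transcript, which a downstream WPRE helps stabilise. The stated purpose is expression of the R72Q CARD domain variant, in the context of functional assessment of CARD11 genetic variants.
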