Features (pLannotate 1.2.2; 27 found; start..end, strand, type, name):
     71..3532    +  CDS            CARD11: CAR11_HUMAN - Also known as CARMA1 From Homo sapiens (Human).
   3596..4312    +  CDS            EGFP: EGFP is a basic (constitutively fluorescent) green fluorescent protein published in 1996, derived from Aequorea victoria. It is reported to be a rapidly-maturing weak dimer with moderate acid sensitivity.
   4329..4917    +  misc_feature   WPRE: woodchuck hepatitis virus posttranscriptional regulatory element
   4934..5002    +  CDS            nef (fragment): NEF_HV1Z2 - Experimental evidence at protein level: Swiss-Prot protein existence level 1. Extracellular Nef protein targets CD4(+) T-lymphocytes for apoptosis by interacting with CXCR4 surface receptors. From Human immunodeficiency virus type 1 group M subtype D (isolate Z2/CDC-Z34) (HIV-1).
   5004..5237    +  LTR            3' LTR (ΔU3): self-inactivating 3' long terminal repeat (LTR) from HIV-1
   5309..5430    +  polyA_signal   SV40 poly(A) signal: SV40 polyadenylation signal
   5470..5605    +  rep_origin     SV40 ori: SV40 origin of replication
   5626..5644    -  promoter       T7 promoter: promoter for bacteriophage T7 RNA polymerase
   5652..5807    +  CDS            lacZα (fragment): LacZα fragment of β-galactosidase; lacZ fragment
   5812..6240    +  rep_origin     f1 ori (sequence partly withheld): f1 bacteriophage origin of replication; arrow indicates direction of (+) strand synthesis
   6293..6397    +  promoter       AmpR promoter: bla
   6398..7258    +  CDS            AmpR: β-lactamase; bla; confers resistance to ampicillin, carbenicillin, and related antibiotics
   7429..8017    +  rep_origin     ori: high-copy-number ColE1/pMB1/pBR322/pUC origin of replication
   8200..8292    +  CDS            lacI (fragment): lac repressor; lacI; The lac repressor binds to the lac operator to inhibit transcription in E. coli. This inhibition can be relieved by adding lactose or isopropyl-β-D-thiogalactopyranoside (IPTG).
   8305..8326    +  protein_bind   CAP binding site: CAP binding activates transcription in the presence of cAMP. E. coli catabolite activator protein
   8341..8371    +  promoter       lac promoter: promoter for the E. coli lac operon
   8375..8397    +  protein_bind   lac operator (fragment): The lac repressor binds to the lac operator to inhibit transcription in E. coli. This inhibition can be relieved by adding lactose or isopropyl-β-D-thiogalactopyranoside (IPTG). lac repressor encoded by lacI
   8440..8458    +  promoter       T3 promoter: promoter for bacteriophage T3 RNA polymerase
   8486..8712    +  promoter       RSV promoter: Rous sarcoma virus enhancer/promoter
   8713..8893    +  LTR            5' LTR (truncated): truncated 5' long terminal repeat (LTR) from HIV-1
   8940..9065    +  misc_feature   HIV-1 Ψ: packaging signal of human immunodeficiency virus type 1
   9049..9387    +  CDS            HIV-1 gag (fragment): gag protein from human immunodeficiency virus 1; gag
   9557..9790    +  misc_feature   RRE: The Rev response element (RRE) of HIV-1 allows for Rev-dependent mRNA export from the nucleus to the cytoplasm.
  10167..10267   +  CDS            Rev (fragment): human immunodeficiency virus 1 (HIV-1) Rev protein; rev; enhances nuclear export of unspliced and incompletely spliced viral mRNAs
  10286..10403   +  misc_feature   cPPT/CTS: central polypurine tract and central termination sequence of HIV-1
  10432..10726   +  LTR            LTR (fragment): long terminal repeat from Moloney murine leukemia virus
  10726..19      +  promoter       TRE3GV promoter (fragment) (across the origin): 3rd-generation Tet-responsive promoter that can be activated by binding of Tet-On® 3G, optimized for retroviral and lentiviral vectors
>Addgene plasmid #163783 | pRRL-MND-hCard11 R72Q-T2A-GFP | addgene full sequence | sequence record 323602 | Addgene NGS Result
ACCGTCAGATCGCCTGGAGACGCCATCCACGCTGTTTTGACTTCCATAGAAGGATCTCGACGCCGCCACC
ATGCCAGGAGGAGGGCCAGAGATGGATGACTACATGGAGACGCTGAAGGATGAAGAGGACGCCTTGTGGG
AGAATGTGGAGTGTAACCGGCACATGCTCAGCCGCTATATCAACCCTGCCAAGCTCACGCCCTACCTGCG
TCAGTGTAAGGTCATTGATGAGCAGGATGAAGATGAAGTGCTTAATGCCCCTATGCTGCCATCCAAGATC
AACCAGGCAGGCCGGCTGTTGGACATTCTACATACCAAGGGGCAAAGGGGCTATGTGGTCTTCTTGGAGA
GCCTAGAATTTTATTACCCAGAACTGTACAAACTGGTGACTGGGAAAGAGCCCACTCGGAGATTCTCCAC
CATTGTGGTGGAGGAAGGCCACGAGGGCCTCACGCACTTCCTGATGAACGAGGTCATCAAGCTGCAGCAG
CAGATGAAGGCCAAGGACCTGCAACGCTGCGAGCTGCTGGCCAGGTTGCGGCAGCTGGAGGATGAGAAGA
AGCAGATGACGCTGACGCGCGTGGAGCTGCTAACCTTCCAGGAGCGGTACTACAAGATGAAGGAAGAGCG
GGACAGCTACAATGACGAGCTGGTCAAGGTGAAGGACGACAACTACAACTTAGCCATGCGCTACGCACAG
CTCAGTGAGGAGAAGAACATGGCGGTCATGAGGAGCCGAGACCTCCAACTCGAGATCGATCAGCTAAAGC
ACCGGTTGAATAAGATGGAGGAGGAATGTAAGCTGGAGAGAAATCAGTCTCTAAAACTGAAGAATGACAT
TGAAAATCGGCCCAAGAAGGAGCAGGTTCTGGAACTGGAGCGGGAGAATGAAATGCTGAAGACCAAAAAC
CAGGAGCTGCAGTCCATCATCCAGGCCGGGAAGCGCAGCCTGCCAGACTCAGACAAGGCCATCCTGGACA
TCTTGGAACACGACCGCAAGGAGGCCCTGGAGGACAGGCAGGAGCTGGTCAACAGGATCTACAACCTGCA
GGAGGAGGCCCGCCAGGCAGAGGAGCTGCGAGACAAGTACCTGGAGGAGAAGGAGGACCTGGAGCTCAAG
TGCTCGACCCTGGGAAAGGACTGTGAAATGTACAAGCACCGCATGAACACGGTCATGCTGCAGCTGGAGG
AGGTGGAGCGGGAGCGGGACCAGGCCTTCCACTCCCGAGATGAAGCTCAGACACAGTACTCGCAGTGCTT
AATCGAAAAGGACAAGTACAGGAAGCAGATCCGCGAGCTGGAGGAGAAGAACGATGAGATGAGGATCGAG
ATGGTGCGGCGGGAGGCCTGCATCGTCAACCTGGAGAGCAAGCTGCGGCGCCTCTCCAAGGACAGCAACA
ACCTGGACCAGAGTCTGCCCAGGAACCTGCCAGTAACCATCATCTCTCAGGACTTTGGGGATGCCAGCCC
CAGGACCAATGGTCAAGAAGCTGACGATTCTTCCACCTCGGAGGAGTCACCTGAAGACAGCAAGTACTTC
CTGCCCTACCATCCGCCCCAGCGCAGGATGAACCTGAAGGGCATCCAGCTGCAGAGAGCCAAATCCCCCA
TCAGCCTGAAGCGAACATCAGATTTTCAAGCCAAGGGGCACGAGGAAGAAGGCACGGATGCCAGCCCTAG
CTCCTGCGGATCTCTGCCCATCACCAACTCCTTCACCAAGATGCAGCCCCCCCGGAGCCGCAGCAGCATC
ATGTCAATCACCGCCGAGCCCCCGGGAAACGACTCCATCGTCAGACGCTACAAGGAGGACGCGCCCCATC
GCAGCACAGTCGAAGAAGACAATGACAGCGGCGGGTTTGACGCCTTAGATCTGGATGATGACAGTCACGA
ACGCTACTCCTTCGGACCCTCCTCCATCCACTCCTCCTCCTCCTCCCACCAATCCGAGGGCCTGGATGCC
TACGACCTGGAGCAGGTCAACCTCATGTTCAGGAAGTTCTCTCTGGAAAGACCCTTCCGGCCTTCGGTCA
CCTCTGTGGGGCACGTGCGGGGCCCAGGGCCCTCGGTGCAGCACACGACGCTGAATGGCGACAGCCTCAC
CTCCCAGCTCACCCTGCTGGGGGGCAACGCGCGAGGGAGCTTCGTGCACTCGGTCAAGCCTGGCTCTCTG
GCCGAGAAAGCCGGCCTCCGTGAGGGCCACCAGCTGCTGCTGCTAGAAGGCTGCATCCGAGGCGAGAGGC
AGAGTGTCCCGTTGGACACATGCACCAAAGAGGAAGCCCACTGGACCATCCAGAGGTGCAGCGGCCCCGT
CACGCTGCACTACAAGGTCAACCACGAAGGGTACCGGAAGCTGGTGAAGGACATGGAGGACGGCCTGATC
ACATCGGGGGACTCGTTCTACATCCGGCTGAACCTGAACATCTCCAGCCAGCTGGACGCCTGCACCATGT
CCCTGAAGTGTGACGATGTTGTGCACGTCCGTGACACCATGTACCAGGACAGGCACGAGTGGCTGTGCGC
GCGGGTCGACCCTTTCACAGACCATGACCTGGATATGGGCACCATACCCAGCTACAGCCGAGCCCAGCAG
CTCCTCCTGGTGAAACTGCAGCGCCTGATGCACCGAGGCAGCCGGGAGGAGGTAGACGGCACCCACCACA
CCCTGCGGGCACTCCGGAACACCCTGCAGCCAGAAGAAGCGCTTTCAACAAGCGACCCCCGGGTCAGCCC
CCGTCTCTCGCGAGCAAGCTTCCTTTTTGGCCAGCTCCTTCAGTTCGTCAGCAGGTCCGAGAACAAGTAT
AAGCGGATGAACAGCAACGAGCGGGTCCGCATCATCTCGGGGAGTCCGCTAGGGAGCCTGGCCCGGTCCT
CGCTGGACGCCACCAAGCTCTTGACTGAGAAGCAGGAAGAGCTGGACCCTGAGAGCGAGCTGGGCAAGAA
CCTCAGCCTCATCCCCTACAGCCTGGTACGCGCCTTCTACTGCGAGCGCCGCCGGCCCGTGCTCTTCACA
CCCACCGTGCTGGCCAAGACGCTGGTGCAGAGGCTGCTCAACTCGGGAGGTGCCATGGAGTTCACCATCT
GCAAGTCAGATATCGTCACAAGAGATGAGTTCCTCAGAAGGCAGAAGACGGAGACCATCATCTACTCCCG
AGAGAAGAACCCCAACGCGTTCGAATGCATCGCCCCTGCCAACATTGAAGCTGTGGCCGCCAAGAACAAG
CACTGCCTGCTGGAGGCTGGGATCGGCTGCACAAGAGACTTGATCAAGTCCAACATCTACCCCATCGTGC
TCTTCATCCGGGTGTGTGAGAAGAACATCAAGAGGTTCAGAAAGCTGCTGCCCCGACCTGAGACGGAGGA
GGAGTTCCTGCGCGTGTGCCGGCTGAAGGAGAAGGAGCTGGAGGCCCTGCCGTGCCTGTACGCCACGGTG
GAACCTGACATGTGGGGCAGCGTAGAGGAGCTGCTCCGCGTTGTCAAGGACAAGATCGGCGAGGAGCAGC
GCAAGACCATCTGGGTGGACGAGGACCAGCTGGGATCCGGTGAGGGCAGAGGAAGTCTTCTAACATGCGG
TGACGTGGAGGAGAATCCGGGCCCCATGGTGAGCAAGGGCGAGGAGCTGTTCACCGGGGTGGTGCCCATC
CTGGTCGAGCTGGACGGCGACGTAAACGGCCACAAGTTCAGCGTGTCCGGCGAGGGCGAGGGCGATGCCA
CCTACGGCAAGCTGACCCTGAAGTTCATCTGCACCACCGGCAAGCTGCCCGTGCCCTGGCCCACCCTCGT
GACCACCCTGACCTACGGCGTGCAGTGCTTCAGCCGCTACCCCGACCACATGAAGCAGCACGACTTCTTC
AAGTCCGCCATGCCCGAAGGCTACGTCCAGGAGCGCACCATCTTCTTCAAGGACGACGGCAACTACAAGA
CCCGCGCCGAGGTGAAGTTCGAGGGCGACACCCTGGTGAACCGCATCGAGCTGAAGGGCATCGACTTCAA
GGAGGACGGCAACATCCTGGGGCACAAGCTGGAGTACAACTACAACAGCCACAACGTCTATATCATGGCC
GACAAGCAGAAGAACGGCATCAAGGTGAACTTCAAGATCCGCCACAACATCGAGGACGGCAGCGTGCAGC
TCGCCGACCACTACCAGCAGAACACCCCCATCGGCGACGGCCCCGTGCTGCTGCCCGACAACCACTACCT
GAGCACCCAGTCCGCCCTGAGCAAAGACCCCAACGAGAAGCGCGATCACATGGTCCTGCTGGAGTTCGTG
ACCGCCGCCGGGATCACTCTCGGCATGGACGAGCTGTACAAGTGAATCTAGAGTCGACAATCAACCTCTG
GATTACAAAATTTGTGAAAGATTGACTGGTATTCTTAACTATGTTGCTCCTTTTACGCTATGTGGATACG
CTGCTTTAATGCCTTTGTATCATGCTATTGCTTCCCGTATGGCTTTCATTTTCTCCTCCTTGTATAAATC
CTGGTTGCTGTCTCTTTATGAGGAGTTGTGGCCCGTTGTCAGGCAACGTGGCGTGGTGTGCACTGTGTTT
GCTGACGCAACCCCCACTGGTTGGGGCATTGCCACCACCTGTCAGCTCCTTTCCGGGACTTTCGCTTTCC
CCCTCCCTATTGCCACGGCGGAACTCATCGCCGCCTGCCTTGCCCGCTGCTGGACAGGGGCTCGGCTGTT
GGGCACTGACAATTCCGTGGTGTTGTCGGGGAAGCTGACGTCCTTTCCATGGCTGCTCGCCTGTGTTGCC
ACCTGGATTCTGCGCGGGACGTCCTTCTGCTACGTCCCTTCGGCCCTCAATCCAGCGGACCTTCCTTCCC
GCGGCCTGCTGCCGGCTCTGCGGCCTCTTCCGCGTCTTCGCCTTCGCCCTCAGACGAGTCGGATCTCCCT
TTGGGCCGCCTCCCCGCCTGGAATTCGAGCTCGGTACCTTTAAGACCAATGACTTACAAGGCAGCTGTAG
ATCTTAGCCACTTTTTAAAAGAAAAGGGGGGACTGGAAGGGCTAATTCACTCCCAACGAAGACAAGATCT
GCTTTTTGCTTGTACTGGGTCTCTCTGGTTAGACCAGATCTGAGCCTGGGAGCTCTCTGGCTAACTAGGG
AACCCACTGCTTAAGCCTCAATAAAGCTTGCCTTGAGTGCTTCAAGTAGTGTGTGCCCGTCTGTTGTGTG
ACTCTGGTAACTAGAGATCCCTCAGACCCTTTTAGTCAGTGTGGAAAATCTCTAGCAGTAGTAGTTCATG
TCATCTTATTATTCAGTATTTATAACTTGCAAAGAAATGAATATCAGAGAGTGAGAGGAACTTGTTTATT
GCAGCTTATAATGGTTACAAATAAAGCAATAGCATCACAAATTTCACAAATAAAGCATTTTTTTCACTGC
ATTCTAGTTGTGGTTTGTCCAAACTCATCAATGTATCTTATCATGTCTGGCTCTAGCTATCCCGCCCCTA
ACTCCGCCCATCCCGCCCCTAACTCCGCCCAGTTCCGCCCATTCTCCGCCCCATGGCTGACTAATTTTTT
TTATTTATGCAGAGGCCGAGGCCGCCTCGGCCTCTGAGCTATTCCAGAAGTAGTGAGGAGGCTTTTTTGG
AGGCCTAGGGACGTACCCAATTCGCCCTATAGTGAGTCGTATTACGCGCGCTCACTGGCCGTCGTTTTAC
AACGTCGTGACTGGGAAAACCCTGGCGTTACCCAACTTAATCGCCTTGCAGCACATCCCCCTTTCGCCAG
CTGGCGTAATAGCGAAGAGGCCCGCACCGATCGCCCTTCCCAACAGTTGCGCAGCCTGAATGGCGAATGG
G
[124 nt withheld, positions 5812-5935]
C
[91 nt withheld, positions 5937-6027]
A
[49 nt withheld, positions 6029-6077]
CCTTTGACGTTGGAGTCCACGTTCTTT
[37 nt withheld, positions 6105-6141]
ACCCTATCTCGGTCTATTCTTTTGATTTATAAGGGATTTTGCCGATTTCGGCCTATTGGTTAAAAAATGA
GCTGATTTAACAAAAATTTAACGCGAATTTTAACAAAATATTAACGCTTACAATTTAGGTGGCACTTTTC
GGGGAAATGTGCGCGGAACCCCTATTTGTTTATTTTTCTAAATACATTCAAATATGTATCCGCTCATGAG
ACAATAACCCTGATAAATGCTTCAATAATATTGAAAAAGGAAGAGTATGAGTATTCAACATTTCCGTGTC
GCCCTTATTCCCTTTTTTGCGGCATTTTGCCTTCCTGTTTTTGCTCACCCAGAAACGCTGGTGAAAGTAA
AAGATGCTGAAGATCAGTTGGGTGCACGAGTGGGTTACATCGAACTGGATCTCAACAGCGGTAAGATCCT
TGAGAGTTTTCGCCCCGAAGAACGTTTTCCAATGATGAGCACTTTTAAAGTTCTGCTATGTGGCGCGGTA
TTATCCCGTATTGACGCCGGGCAAGAGCAACTCGGTCGCCGCATACACTATTCTCAGAATGACTTGGTTG
AGTACTCACCAGTCACAGAAAAGCATCTTACGGATGGCATGACAGTAAGAGAATTATGCAGTGCTGCCAT
AACCATGAGTGATAACACTGCGGCCAACTTACTTCTGACAACGATCGGAGGACCGAAGGAGCTAACCGCT
TTTTTGCACAACATGGGGGATCATGTAACTCGCCTTGATCGTTGGGAACCGGAGCTGAATGAAGCCATAC
CAAACGACGAGCGTGACACCACGATGCCTGTAGCAATGGCAACAACGTTGCGCAAACTATTAACTGGCGA
ACTACTTACTCTAGCTTCCCGGCAACAATTAATAGACTGGATGGAGGCGGATAAAGTTGCAGGACCACTT
CTGCGCTCGGCCCTTCCGGCTGGCTGGTTTATTGCTGATAAATCTGGAGCCGGTGAGCGTGGGTCTCGCG
GTATCATTGCAGCACTGGGGCCAGATGGTAAGCCCTCCCGTATCGTAGTTATCTACACGACGGGGAGTCA
GGCAACTATGGATGAACGAAATAGACAGATCGCTGAGATAGGTGCCTCACTGATTAAGCATTGGTAACTG
TCAGACCAAGTTTACTCATATATACTTTAGATTGATTTAAAACTTCATTTTTAATTTAAAAGGATCTAGG
TGAAGATCCTTTTTGATAATCTCATGACCAAAATCCCTTAACGTGAGTTTTCGTTCCACTGAGCGTCAGA
CCCCGTAGAAAAGATCAAAGGATCTTCTTGAGATCCTTTTTTTCTGCGCGTAATCTGCTGCTTGCAAACA
AAAAAACCACCGCTACCAGCGGTGGTTTGTTTGCCGGATCAAGAGCTACCAACTCTTTTTCCGAAGGTAA
CTGGCTTCAGCAGAGCGCAGATACCAAATACTGTTCTTCTAGTGTAGCCGTAGTTAGGCCACCACTTCAA
GAACTCTGTAGCACCGCCTACATACCTCGCTCTGCTAATCCTGTTACCAGTGGCTGCTGCCAGTGGCGAT
AAGTCGTGTCTTACCGGGTTGGACTCAAGACGATAGTTACCGGATAAGGCGCAGCGGTCGGGCTGAACGG
GGGGTTCGTGCACACAGCCCAGCTTGGAGCGAACGACCTACACCGAACTGAGATACCTACAGCGTGAGCT
ATGAGAAAGCGCCACGCTTCCCGAAGGGAGAAAGGCGGACAGGTATCCGGTAAGCGGCAGGGTCGGAACA
GGAGAGCGCACGAGGGAGCTTCCAGGGGGAAACGCCTGGTATCTTTATAGTCCTGTCGGGTTTCGCCACC
TCTGACTTGAGCGTCGATTTTTGTGATGCTCGTCAGGGGGGCGGAGCCTATGGAAAAACGCCAGCAACGC
GGCCTTTTTACGGTTCCTGGCCTTTTGCTGGCCTTTTGCTCACATGTTCTTTCCTGCGTTATCCCCTGAT
TCTGTGGATAACCGTATTACCGCCTTTGAGTGAGCTGATACCGCTCGCCGCAGCCGAACGACCGAGCGCA
GCGAGTCAGTGAGCGAGGAAGCGGAAGAGCGCCCAATACGCAAACCGCCTCTCCCCGCGCGTTGGCCGAT
TCATTAATGCAGCTGGCACGACAGGTTTCCCGACTGGAAAGCGGGCAGTGAGCGCAACGCAATTAATGTG
AGTTAGCTCACTCATTAGGCACCCCAGGCTTTACACTTTATGCTTCCGGCTCGTATGTTGTGTGGAATTG
TGAGCGGATAACAATTTCACACAGGAAACAGCTATGACCATGATTACGCCAAGCGCGCAATTAACCCTCA
CTAAAGGGAACAAAAGCTGGAGCTGCAAGCTTAATGTAGTCTTATGCAATACTCTTGTAGTCTTGCAACA
TGGTAACGATGAGTTAGCAACATGCCTTACAAGGAGAGAAAAAGCACCGTGCATGCCGATTGGTGGAAGT
AAGGTGGTACGATCGTGCCTTATTAGGAAGGCAACAGACGGGTCTGACATGGATTGGACGAACCACTGAA
TTGCCGCATTGCAGAGATATTGTATTTAAGTGCCTAGCTCGATACATAAACGGGTCTCTCTGGTTAGACC
AGATCTGAGCCTGGGAGCTCTCTGGCTAACTAGGGAACCCACTGCTTAAGCCTCAATAAAGCTTGCCTTG
AGTGCTTCAAGTAGTGTGTGCCCGTCTGTTGTGTGACTCTGGTAACTAGAGATCCCTCAGACCCTTTTAG
TCAGTGTGGAAAATCTCTAGCAGTGGCGCCCGAACAGGGACTTGAAAGCGAAAGGGAAACCAGAGGAGCT
CTCTCGACGCAGGACTCGGCTTGCTGAAGCGCGCACGGCAAGAGGCGAGGGGCGGCGACTGGTGAGTACG
CCAAAAATTTTGACTAGCGGAGGCTAGAAGGAGAGAGATGGGTGCGAGAGCGTCAGTATTAAGCGGGGGA
GAATTAGATCGCGATGGGAAAAAATTCGGTTAAGGCCAGGGGGAAAGAAAAAATATAAATTAAAACATAT
AGTATGGGCAAGCAGGGAGCTAGAACGATTCGCAGTTAATCCTGGCCTGTTAGAAACATCAGAAGGCTGT
AGACAAATACTGGGACAGCTACAACCATCCCTTCAGACAGGATCAGAAGAACTTAGATCATTATATAATA
CAGTAGCAACCCTCTATTGTGTGCATCAAAGGATAGAGATAAAAGACACCAAGGAAGCTTTAGACAAGAT
AGAGGAAGAGCAAAACAAAAGTAAGACCACCGCACAGCAAGCGGCCCTGATCTTCAGACCTGGAGGAGGA
GATATGAGGGACAATTGGAGAAGTGAATTATATAAATATAAAGTAGTAAAAATTGAACCATTAGGAGTAG
CACCCACCAAGGCAAAGAGAAGAGTGGTGCAGAGAGAAAAAAGAGCAGTGGGAATAGGAGCTTTGTTCCT
TGGGTTCTTGGGAGCAGCAGGAAGCACTATGGGCGCAGCGTCAATGACGCTGACGGTACAGGCCAGACAA
TTATTGTCTGGTATAGTGCAGCAGCAGAACAATTTGCTGAGGGCTATTGAGGCGCAACAGCATCTGTTGC
AACTCACAGTCTGGGGCATCAAGCAGCTCCAGGCAAGAATCCTGGCTGTGGAAAGATACCTAAAGGATCA
ACAGCTCCTGGGGATTTGGGGTTGCTCTGGAAAACTCATTTGCACCACTGCTGTGCCTTGGAATGCTAGT
TGGAGTAATGAATCTCTGGAACAGATTTGGAATCACACGACCTGGATGGAGTGGGACAGAGAAATTAACA
ATTACACAAGCTTAATACACTCCTTAATTGAAGAATCGCAAAACCAGCAAGAAAAGAATGAACAAGAATT
ATTGGAATTAGATAAATGGGCAAGTTTGTGGAATTGGTTTAACATAACAAATTGGCTGTGGTATATAAAA
TTATTCATAATGATAGTAGGAGGCTTGGTAGGTTTAAGAATAGTTTTTGCTGTACTTTCTATAGTGAATA
GAGTTAGGCAGGGATATTCACCATTATCGTTTCAGACCCACCTCCCAACCCCGAGGGGACCCGACAGGCC
CGAAGGAATAGAAGAAGAAGGTGGAGAGAGAGACAGAGACAGATCCATTCGATTAGTGAACGGATCTCGA
CGGTATCGGTTAACTTTTAAAAGAAAAGGGGGGATTGGGGGGTACAGTGCAGGGGAAAGAATAGTAGACA
TAATAGCAACAGACATACAAACTAAAGAATTACAAAAACAAATTACAAAAATTCAAAATTTTATCGACGC
GTAGGAACAGAGAAACAGGAGAATATGGGCCAAACAGGATATCTGTGGTAAGCAGTTCCTGCCCCGGCTC
AGGGCCAAGAACAGTTGGAACAGCAGAATATGGGCCAAACAGGATATCTGTGGTAAGCAGTTCCTGCCCC
GGCTCAGGGCCAAGAACAGATGGTCCCCAGATGCGGTCCCGCCCTCAGCAGTTTCTAGAGAACCATCAGA
TGTTTCCAGGGTGCCCCAAGGACCTGAAATGACCCTGTGCCTTATTTGAACTAACCAATCAGTTCGCTTC
TCGCTTCTGTTCGCGCGCTTCTGCTCCCCGAGCTCTATATAAGCAGAGCTCGTTTAGTGA
